>Addgene plasmid #216950 | pST39-Mega'-deltaBLK | addgene full sequence | sequence record 445457 | Addgene NGS Result
AACGCCAGCAACGCGGCCTTTTTACGGTTCCTGGCCTTTTGCTGGCCTTTTGCTCACATGTTCTTTCCTG
CGTTATCCCCTGATTCTGTGGATAACCGTATTACCGCCTTTGAGTGAGCTGATACCGCTCGCCGCAGCCG
AACGACCGAGCGCAGCGAGTCAGTGAGCGAGGAAGCGGAAGAGCGCCTGATGCGGTATTTTCTCCTTACG
CATCTGTGCGGTATTTCACACCGCAATGGTGCACTCTCAGTACAATCTGCTCTGATGCCGCATAGTTAAG
CCAGTATACACTCCGCTATCGCTACGTGACTGGGTCATGGCTGCGCCCCGACACCCGCCAACACCCGCTG
ACGCGCCCTGACGGGCTTGTCTGCTCCCGGCATCCGCTTACAGACAAGCTGTGACCGTCTCCGGGAGCTG
CATGTGTCAGAGGTTTTCACCGTCATCACCGAAACGCGCGAGGCAGCTGCGGTAAAGCTCATCAGCGTGG
TCGTGAAGCGATTCACAGATGTCTGCCTGTTCATCCGCGTCCAGCTCGTTGAGTTTCTCCAGAAGCGTTA
ATGTCTGGCTTCTGATAAAGCGGGCCATGTTAAGGGCGGTTTTTTCCTGTTTGGTCACTGATGCCTCCGT
GTAAGGGGGATTTCTGTTCATGGGGTAATGATACCGATGAAACGAGAGAGGATGCTCACGATACGGGTTA
CTGATGATGAACATGCCCGGTTACTGGAACGTTGTGAGGGTAAACAACTGGCGGTATGGATGCGGCGGGA
CCAGAGAAAAATCACTCAGGGTCAATGCCAGCGCTTCGTTAATACAGATGTAGGTGCTGGCACCATGCAT
CGATCCCGCGAAATTAATACGACTCACTATAGGGAGACCACAACGGTTTCCCTCTAGAGATAGCTTAGCG
ATGTGAAAGAAGCTGGAGAAAACTTTCAAGAAAAAGTTTCTTCTTCAGACGATAAAGAGAAGTCAAAAAA
TAAGCGGAAAATAAAAGGCGTAAATCAGATTAAAAAAGCAACGGATATTAAAAGCTCTACTAAGATTAAA
AGTTCTAATGATATTAAATCATCTACAGATTTAAAAACAATGGGATCATTAGATCTAACTATTGGAGGCT
ACTAAAAATGGAAATTAAAAAAATTATGCAAGCCGTGAACGACTTTTTCGGTGAACACGTAGCTCCTCCT
CATAAAATTACCTCGGTGGAAGCTACTGAAGATGAAGGTTGGAGAGTTATTGTTGAAGTCATTGAAGAAC
GAGAATATATGAAAAAATACGCCAAAGATGAAATGCTCGGAACGTACGAGTGCTTTGTAAATAAAGAAAA
AGAAGTCATTTCATTCAAACGACTCGACGTCAGATATAGAAGCGCCATTGGCATTGAAGCATAAACGATA
AGATGGCAGGAGGAACGTAAAAATGACCGTCTTAACAGACAAAAGGAAAAAAGGCAGTGGAGCTTTTATA
CAAGATGACGAGACAAAAGAGGTTCTTTCAAGAGCGCTGAGCTATTTAAAATCCGGCTATTCCATTCATT
TTACAGGTCCTGCCGGCGGAGGCAAAACCTCTTTAGCGCGAGCGCTTGCTAAAAAGAGAAAGCGTCCTGT
AATGCTGATGCACGGGAATCACGAGCTCAACAACAAAGATTTAATTGGCGATTTTACGGGATACACGAGC
AAAAAAGTAATCGACCAGTACGTTCGTTCTGTCTATAAAAAAGATGAACAGGTGAGTGAAAACTGGCAGG
ATGGCCGATTGCTTGAAGCTGTAAAAAATGGCTATACGCTGATTTACGACGAATTTACTCGTTCTAAGCC
TGCGACGAATAATATCTTTCTATCGATATTAGAAGAAGGCGTGCTGCCGCTGTATGGAGTAAAAATGACC
GATCCTTTTGTGCGCGTGCATCCCGATTTCCGCGTCATCTTCACAAGCAATCCAGCTGAGTATGCCGGCG
TATATGATACGCAAGATGCGCTTCTCGACAGGTTAATTACCATGTTTATTGATTATAAAGACATCGACAG
AGAGACAGCGATTTTAACGGAGAAAACGGACGTAGAAGAAGATGAAGCGCGCACAATTGTAACGCTCGTA
GCAAACGTGCGAAACCGCTCTGGAGACGAAAACAGCAGCGGACTTAGCCTGCGGGCTTCGCTTATGATCG
CTACCCTTGCCACGCAGCAAGACATTCCTATCGATGGAAGTGACGAAGATTTTCAAACGTTATGTATCGA
TATTTTGCATCATCCGCTTACCAAATGTTTGGATGAAGAAAATGCAAAAAGCAAAGCCGAAAAAATCATT
TTAGAAGAATGTAAGAATATAGACACTGAAGAAAAGTAAAGGAGCTTGAAAACATGAGTGAAACAAACGA
AACAGGTATTTATATTTTTAGCGCCATTCAAACGGATAAAGACGAAGAATTTGGCGCCGTGGAAGTAGAA
GGAACAAAAGCTGAAACATTTTTGATTCGCTACAAAGACGCGGCTATGGTAGCAGCTGAAGTACCGATGA
AAATTTATCATCCTAATCGCCAAAATTTATTAATGCATCAAAACGCAGTAGCAGCGATTATGGACAAGAA
CGATACGGTTATTCCAATCAGCTTTGGGAATGTATTCAAATCAAAAGAAGACGTAAAAGTTCTTTTGGAA
AACCTTTATCCGCAGTTTGAAAAGCTGTTTCCAGCGATCAAAGGAAAAATTGAAGTCGGTTTAAAAGTAA
TTGGGAAAAAAGAATGGCTTGAGAAAAAAGTAAACGAAAATCCTGAACTTGAGAAAGTATCAGCATCCGT
AAAAGGAAAATCAGAAGCAGCCGGTTATTATGAGCGTATTCAACTTGGAGGAATGGCTCAAAAGATGTTT
ACTTCCCTGCAAAAAGAAGTCAAGACAGATGTGTTTTCTCCGCTTGAAGAAGCAGCGGAAGCAGCAAAAG
CAAATGAGCCAACGGGCGAAACGATGCTTTTAAACGCGTCTTTCTTAATTAACCGAGAAGATGAAGCGAA
GTTTGATGAAAAAGTAAATGAAGCGCATGAAAACTGGAAAGACAAAGCCGATTTTCATTACAGCGGTCCT
TGGCCTGCTTATAATTTTGTGAACATTCGCCTAAAAGTAGAAGAGAAATAACGTGCTTCACAAATTAGTA
ACCGCACCCATTAACCTTGTAGTGAAAATCGGCGAAAAAGTACAGGAAGAAGCTGATAAACAGCTATATG
ACCTTCCGACGATTCAGCAAAAGCTCATTCAGCTTCAAATGATGTTTGAGCTTGGTGAAATTCCAGAAGA
AGCGTTTCAAGAAAAAGAAGATGAATTGTTAATGAGGTACGAAATTGCGAAACGCAGAGAAATTGAACAA
TGGGAAGAGCTAACACAAAAAAGAAATGAGGAATCCTAGAGTGAGGAATTAACATTATGTCTCTTAAACA
ATCCATGGAGAATAAAGATATTGCTCTTATTGATATTTTAGATGTCATTTTAGATAAAGGAGTCGCCATT
AAAGGAGACTTAATCATTTCCATAGCTGGCGTCGATTTAGTGTATTTGGATTTGCGGGTGCTTATTTCTT
CGGTTGAAACGCTTGTGCAAGCAAAAGAAGGAAATCACAAACCAATCACTTCTGAACAATTTGATAAACA
AAAGGAAGAGTTAATGGACGCGACCGGCCAGCCGAGCAAATGGACCAATCCGCTTGGCTCCTGACCCTTG
CGAGCAGTCGTATGCTTTCTCGAATTCCGAGTAGGAGGAACAGTATGGCAGTCGAACATAATATGCAGTC
AAGTACGATTGTAGATGTGCTCGAAAAGATTTTGGATAAAGGAGTCGTTATAGCGGGGGACATCACCGTA
GGAATTGCAGATGTCGAGCTATTAACGATAAAGATCCGCTTGATTGTGGCTTCGGTTGATAAGGCAAAAG
AAATCGGCATGGACTGGTGGGAAAATGATCCGTATCTCAGTTCAAAAGGAGCCAATAACAAAGCGCTCGA
AGAAGAAAATAAAATGCTGCATGAGCGGTTAAAAACGCTTGAAGAAAAAATAGAAACGAAACGTTAAAAA
CTGTACGCTACTTAAAAAATGGAGGGATTTACAATGGCAACTGAAACAAAATTAGATAACACACAGGCAG
AAAACAAGGAAAATAAAAATGCGGAAAACGGTTCAAAAGAAAAGAACGGTTCAAAAGCAAGCAAAACAAC
AAGCAGCGGGCCAATCAAACGAGCGGTAGCAGGAGGCATCATCGGTGCAACGATTGGATATGTATCGACT
CCTGAAAATCGAAAAAGTCTCCTTGACCGCATTGATACAGACGAATTAAAAAGCAAAGCATCTGATTTAG
GAACAAAGGTAAAAGAAAAATCAAAAAGCAGCGTGGCCAGCCTGAAAACATCTGCGGGAAGCTTGTTTAA
AAAAGATAAAGATAAATCAAAAGATGATGAAGAAAACGTAAATTCTTCTAGTAGCGAAACAGAAGACGAT
AACGTTCAAGAGTACGACGAGTTAAAAGAAGAAAATCAAACTCTTCAAGATCGCTTATCACAGCTTGAAG
AAAAAATGAACATGCTTGTTGAGCTTAGCCTCAATAAAAATCAAGACGAAGAAGCGGAAGATACAGATTC
CGACGAAGAAGAGAACGATGAGAACGATGAAAACGATGAAAACGAGCAGGACGATGAAAACGAAGAAGAA
ACATCTAAGCCACGTAAAAAGGATAAAAAAGAAGCTGAGGAAGAAGAAAGTGAAAGTGACGAAGACAGCG
AGGAAGAAGAGGAAGATTCTCGCTCAAACAAAAAAAATAAAAAAGTAAAAACAGAAGAAGAAGACGAAGA
TGAAAGCGAAGAAGAAAAAAAGGAAGCGAAACCAAAAAAGTCAACAGCTAAAAAATCAAAAAATACAAAA
GCAAAGAAAAACACGGACGAAGAAGATGATGAAGCAACATCTCTTTCTAGTGAAGACGATACAACAGCCT
AAGACGTAAAGGAGGAAAGAAAGACATGAGTACAGGCCCTTCTTTTTCAACTAAAGACAATACGCTTGAA
TACTTTGTGAAAGCTTCTAATAAACACGGCTTTTCACTTGATATTTCATTAAATGTAAACGGCGCTGTGA
TTTCCGGTACCATGATTTCAGCAAAAGAATACTTTGATTACTTAAGCGAAACGTTTGAAGAAGGCAGTGA
AGTGGCTCAGGCGCTAAGCGAACAATTCTCTTTAGCAAGCGAAGCGAGCGAATCAAACGGAGAAGCAGAA
GCCCATTTTATTCATTTGAAAAATACAAAGATTTACTGTGGAGACAGTAAATCTACTCCTTCTAAAGGCA
AAATCTTTTGGAGAGGGAAAATAGCAGAAGTAGACGGGTTTTTCTTAGGAAAGATTTCTGATGCAAAATC
AACGAGTAAAAAGAGTTCATAAAAAACGGCGGGGTGATTGCCCCGCCGTTTTTTAGTGATGTGATGAGAT
GTGCAGCTTCTTTTTTCGATACATGAGCGGAGTCATCTTCATTTCTTTTCGAAACTGATTAATAAAATAG
CTTGTACTATTAAACCCTACTTGATAGGCGACTTCCGTCACATTTGCTTCTGCTTGCTGCAGTCCGGATT
CGCGAACGCGTCTCGAGAGATCCGGCTGCTAACAAAGCCCGAAAGGAAGCTGAGTTGGCTGCTGCCACCG
CTGAGCAATAACTAGCATAACCCCTTGGGGCCTCTAAACGGGTCTTGAGGGGTTTTTTGCTGAAAGGAGG
AACTATATCCGACTAGTAGCCCGCCTAATGAGCGGGCTTTTTTTTAATTCCCCTATTTGTTTATTTTTCT
AAATACATTCAAATATGTATCCGCTCATGAGACAATAACCCTGATAAATGCTTCAATAATATTGAAAAAG
GAAGAGTATGAGTATTCAACATTTCCGTGTCGCCCTTATTCCCTTTTTTGCGGCATTTTGCCTTCCTGTT
TTTGCTCACCCAGAAACGCTCGTGAAAGTAAAAGACGCAGAGGACCAATTGGGGGCACGAGTGGGATACA
TAGAACTGGACTTGAATAGCGGTAAAATCCTTGAGAGTTTTCGCCCTGAAGAGCGTTTTCCAATGATGAG
CACTTTCAAAGTTCTGCTATGTGGAGCAGTATTATCCCGTGTAGATGCGGGGCAAGAGCAACTCGGACGA
CGAATACACTATTCGCAGAATGACTTGGTTGAATACTCCCCAGTGACAGAAAAGCACCTTACGGACGGAA
TGACGGTAAGAGAATTATGTAGTGCCGCCATAACGATGAGTGATAACACTGCGGCGAACTTACTTCTGAC
AACCATCGGTGGACCGAAGGAATTAACCGCTTTTTTGCACAATATGGGAGACCATGTAACTCGCCTTGAC
CGTTGGGAACCAGAACTGAATGAAGCCATACCAAACGACGAGCGAGACACCACAATGCCTGCGGCAATGG
CAACAACATTACGCAAACTATTAACTGGCGAACTACTTACTCTGGCTTCACGGCAACAATTAATAGACTG
GCTTGAAGCGGATAAAGTTGCAGGACCACTACTGCGTTCGGCACTTCCTGCTGGCTGGTTTATTGCTGAT
AAATCTGGGGCAGGAGAGCGTGGTTCACGGGGTATCATTGCCGCACTTGGACCAGATGGTAAGCCTTCCC
GTATCGTAGTTATCTACACGACGGGTAGTCAGGCAACTATGGACGAACGAAATAGACAGATTGCTGAAAT
AGGGGCTTCACTGATTAAGCATTGGTAAACCGATACAATTAAAGGCTCCTTTTGGAGCCTTTTTTTTTGG
ACGGACCGGTAGAAAAGATCAAAGGATCTTCTTGAGATCCTTTTTTTCTGCGCGTAATCTGCTGCTTGCA
AACAAAAAAACCACCGCTACCAGCGGTGGTTTGTTTGCCGGATCAAGAGCTACCAACTCTTTTTCCGAAG
GTAACTGGCTTCAGCAGAGCGCAGATACCAAATACTGTCCTTCTAGTGTAGCCGTAGTTAGGCCACCACT
TCAAGAACTCTGTAGCACCGCCTACATACCTCGCTCTGCTAATCCTGTTACCAGTGGCTGCTGCCAGTGG
CGATAAGTCGTGTCTTACCGGGTTGGACTCAAGACGATAGTTACCGGATAAGGCGCAGCGGTCGGGCTGA
ACGGGGGGTTCGTGCACACAGCCCAGCTTGGAGCGAACGACCTACACCGAACTGAGATACCTACAGCGTG
AGCTATGAGAAAGCGCCACGCTTCCCGAAGGGAGAAAGGCGGACAGGTATCCGGTAAGCGGCAGGGTCGG
AACAGGAGAGCGCACGAGGGAGCTTCCAGGGGGAAACGCCTGGTATCTTTATAGTCCTGTCGGGTTTCGC
CACCTCTGACTTGAGCGTCGATTTTTGTGATGCTCGTCAGGGGGGCGGAGCCTATGGAAA
Features (pLannotate 1.2.2; 14 found; start..end, strand, type, name):
     48..181     +  rep_origin     RSF ori (fragment): Plasmids containing the RSF 1030 origin of replication can be propagated in E. coli cells that contain additional plasmids with compatible origins.
    186..325     -  misc_feature   bom: basis of mobility region from pBR322
    427..618     -  CDS            rop: Rop protein, which maintains plasmids at low copy number; rop
    658..768     +  CDS            mbeC (fragment): MBEC_ECOLX - Experimental evidence at protein level: Swiss-Prot protein existence level 1. Required for efficient mobilization of ColE1 plasmid and is thus essential to promote the specific transfer of the plasmid during conjugation. Probably functions by inducing DNA bending, helping the MbeA relaxase to melt the DNA around the nic site and cleave the phosphodiester bond. Binds specifically double-stranded DNA (dsDNA) containing the ColE1 oriT but does not recognize the inverted repeat (IR). From Escherichia coli.
    855..873     +  promoter       T7 promoter: promoter for bacteriophage T7 RNA polymerase
   3417..3701    +  CDS            gvpS: GVPS_BACME - Protein inferred from homology: Swiss-Prot protein existence level 3. Gas vesicles are small, hollow, gas filled protein structures that are found in several microbial planktonic microorganisms. They allow the positioning of the organism at the favorable depth for growth (By similarity). From Bacillus megaterium.
   3755..4054    +  CDS            gvpJ: GVPJ_BACME - Protein inferred from homology: Swiss-Prot protein existence level 3. Gas vesicles are small, hollow, gas filled protein structures that are found in several microbial planktonic microorganisms. They allow the positioning of the organism at the favorable depth for growth. This protein could be important for the shape determination of the gas vesicle. From Bacillus megaterium.
   5473..5592    -  CDS            ydeC (fragment): YDEC_BACSU - Protein predicted: Swiss-Prot protein existence level 4. From Bacillus subtilis (strain 168).
   5625..5674    +  CDS            SET1 (fragment): solubility-enhancement tag derived from T7 phage gene 10B
   5682..5729    +  terminator     T7 terminator: transcription terminator for bacteriophage T7 RNA polymerase
   5796..5887    +  promoter       AmpR promoter: bla
   5888..6745    +  CDS            bla: BLAT_ECOLX - Experimental evidence at protein level: Swiss-Prot protein existence level 1. TEM-type are the most prevalent beta-lactamases in enterobacteria; they hydrolyze the beta-lactam bond in susceptible beta-lactam antibiotics, thus conferring resistance to penicillins and cephalosporins. TEM-3 and TEM-4 are capable of hydrolyzing cefotaxime and ceftazidime. TEM-5 is capable of hydrolyzing ceftazidime. TEM-6 is capable of hydrolyzing ceftazidime and aztreonam. TEM-8/CAZ-2, TEM- 16/CAZ-7 and TEM-24/CAZ-6 are markedly active against ceftazidime. IRT- 4 shows resistance to beta-lactamase in
   6752..6791    +  terminator     fd terminator: central terminator from bacteriophage fd (Otsuka and Kunisawa, 1982)
   6822..7410    +  rep_origin     ori: high-copy-number ColE1/pMB1/pBR322/pUC origin of replication
