[The description below was written by a language model from this plasmid's Addgene catalogue record and pLannotate feature annotations shown in this document.]
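Description:
pST39-Mega'-deltaBLK is a bacterial expression plasmid built on the pST39 backbone, carrying a variant of the Priestia (formerly Bacillus) megaterium gas vesicle gene cluster called Mega' in which GvpB (also known as GvpA2), GvpL and GvpK have been knocked out. The 7,410 nt plasmid replicates in E. coli from a ColE1/pMB1-type origin. It also retains the pBR322-derived bom site and the rop gene, which keeps copy number down, in line with the catalogue's low-copy designation. Selection is by ampicillin through the TEM beta-lactamase gene (bla) under its own promoter. Short matches to an RSF origin, mbeC, ydeC and a T7 gene 10-derived solubility tag are annotated only as fragments and are probably backbone remnants or chance matches rather than functional parts.

The payload occupies the roughly 4.8 kb region between a T7 promoter and a T7 terminator, so the cluster is presumably transcribed by T7 RNA polymerase as a polycistronic unit in a host that supplies that polymerase. Automated annotation recognised only gvpS and gvpJ in this interval. The other gas vesicle genes expected in the cluster are not labelled, so neither the full gene content nor the way the three genes were inactivated can be read from the feature table. The insert is listed as synthetic and P. megaterium in origin and was assembled by Gibson cloning.

Gas vesicles are hollow, gas-filled protein nanostructures, and the associated study examined their assembly through systematic protein-protein interaction analysis. A cluster lacking the GvpB shell protein along with GvpL and GvpK would serve as a background for testing how these components contribute to assembly, although the record does not spell out the specific experiment.
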