Addgene plasmid #216950: pST39-Mega'-deltaBLK
Purpose: Mega' with knockout of GvpB, GvpL and GvpK
Depositing lab: George Lu. Depositing organization: Rice University. Publication: Elucidating the assembly of gas vesicles by systematic protein-protein interaction analysis. Iburg M, Anderson AP, Wong VT, Anton ED, He A, Lu GJ. EMBO J. 2024 Oct;43(19):4156-4172. doi: 10.1038/s44318-024-00178-2. Epub 2024 Sep 3. PubMed 39227754.
Backbone
  Vector backbone: pST39
  Vector type: Bacterial Expression
Growth in bacteria
  Bacterial resistance: Ampicillin, 100 μg/mL
  Growth temperature: 30°C
  Growth strain: DH5alpha
  Copy number: Low Copy
Gene/Insert
  Gene/Insert name: Mega' with knockout of GvpB, GvpL and GvpK (alt name: GvpB is also known as GvpA2)
  Species: Synthetic; Priestia megaterium
  Cloning method: Gibson Cloning
Terms and licenses: Academic/Nonprofit Terms; Industry Terms: Not Available to Industry
Depositor comments: Please visit https://www.biorxiv.org/content/10.1101/2023.07.23.550228v1 for bioRxiv preprint.
How to cite: pST39-Mega'-deltaBLK was a gift from George Lu (Addgene plasmid # 216950 ; http://n2t.net/addgene:216950 ; RRID:Addgene_216950)
